Addgene plasmid #167569: pCENPBR pc861
Purpose: Human CENP-B (aa 1-169 containing DNA-binding domain) cloned into pDsRed1-N1 vector (Clontech).
Depositing lab: Cristina Cardoso. Depositing organization: Technische Universitaet Darmstadt. Publication: Processive DNA synthesis is associated with localized decompaction of constitutive heterochromatin at the sites of DNA replication and repair. Chagin VO, Reinhart B, Becker A, Mortusewicz O, Jost KL, Rapp A, Leonhardt H, Cardoso MC. Nucleus. 2019 Dec;10(1):231-253. doi: 10.1080/19491034.2019.1688932. PubMed 31744372.
Backbone
  Vector backbone: pDsRed1-N1
  Backbone manufacturer: Clontech
  Backbone size w/o insert (bp): 4700
  Total vector size (bp): 5190
  Vector type: Mammalian Expression
  Selectable markers: Neomycin (select with G418)
Growth in bacteria
  Bacterial resistance: Kanamycin, 50 μg/mL
  Growth temperature: 37°C
  Growth strain: DH5alpha
  Copy number: High Copy
Gene/Insert
  Gene/Insert name: Homo sapiens centromere protein B
  Species: H. sapiens (human)
  GenBank ID: NM_001810
  Entrez Gene: CENPB
  Promoter: CMV
  Tag / fusion protein: Ds-Red (N terminal on insert)
  Cloning method: Restriction Enzyme; 5′ cloning site HIndIII (not destroyed); 3′ cloning site BamHI (destroyed during cloning)
  Sequencing primers: 5′ CTGTCCCCCCAGTTCCAGTA
Terms and licenses: Academic/Nonprofit Terms; Industry Terms: Not Available to Industry
How to cite: pCENPBR pc861 was a gift from Cristina Cardoso (Addgene plasmid # 167569 ; http://n2t.net/addgene:167569 ; RRID:Addgene_167569)
