[The description below was written by a language model from this plasmid's Addgene catalogue record and pLannotate feature annotations shown in this document.]
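Description:
pCENPBR pc861 is a mammalian expression plasmid of about 5.2 kb built on the Clontech pDsRed1-N1 backbone. It encodes a red fluorescent fusion of the DNA-binding portion of human centromere protein B (CENP-B). The insert covers amino acids 1–169 of CENPB, which include the domain that recognises the 17 bp CENP-B box in alphoid satellite DNA. It was cloned by restriction enzymes into the multiple cloning site, downstream of the human cytomegalovirus immediate-early enhancer and promoter. The catalogue entry lists the DsRed tag as N-terminal on the insert. The feature table, however, places the CENPB fragment upstream of the mammalian codon-optimised DsRed1 coding sequence, as expected for an "N1"-type vector, so the fluorescent protein appears to sit at the C-terminus of the CENP-B fragment. An SV40 polyadenylation signal follows the fusion; the short annotated large T antigen fragment just ahead of it is probably part of this SV40-derived 3′ region.

The plasmid is propagated in E. coli through a high-copy ColE1/pUC-type origin, and an f1 origin is also present. A single Tn5 aminoglycoside phosphotransferase gene (NeoR/KanR) provides both selections. A bacterial promoter drives it for kanamycin resistance in bacteria. The SV40 enhancer/early promoter drives it in mammalian cells for G418 selection of stable transfectants, with an HSV TK polyadenylation signal terminating the transcript. The short ble and bGH poly(A) fragments in the table are minor annotation hits in the backbone rather than functional elements.

Because the fusion should bind centromeric alphoid satellite repeats, it can serve as a live-cell red fluorescent marker of centromeric chromatin. The associated publication concerns decompaction of constitutive heterochromatin at sites of DNA replication and repair.
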