Features (pLannotate 1.2.2; 15 found; start..end, strand, type, name):
     73..376     +  enhancer       CMV enhancer: human cytomegalovirus immediate early enhancer
    377..580     +  promoter       CMV promoter: human cytomegalovirus (CMV) immediate early promoter
    603..639     +  misc_feature   MCS (fragment): multiple cloning site
    658..1164    +  CDS            CENPB (fragment): CENPB_HUMAN - Experimental evidence at protein level: Swiss-Prot protein existence level 1. Interacts with centromeric heterochromatin in chromosomes and binds to a specific 17 bp subset of alphoid satellite DNA, called the CENP-B box (PubMed:11726497). May organize arrays of centromere satellite DNA into a higher-order structure which then directs centromere formation and kinetochore assembly in mammalian chromosomes (Probable). From Homo sapiens (Human).
   1189..1869    +  CDS            DsRed1: wild-type DsRed mammalian codon-optimized
   1884..1967    +  CDS            large T antigen (fragment): large T antigen from SV40 (simian virus 40)
   1990..2111    +  polyA_signal   SV40 poly(A) signal: SV40 polyadenylation signal
   2145..2573    -  rep_origin     f1 ori (sequence partly withheld): f1 bacteriophage origin of replication; arrow indicates direction of (+) strand synthesis
   2600..2704    +  promoter       AmpR promoter: bla
   2706..3063    +  promoter       SV40 promoter: SV40 enhancer and early promoter
   3098..3892    +  CDS            NeoR/KanR: aminoglycoside phosphotransferase from Tn5; aph(3')-II (or nptII); confers resistance to neomycin, kanamycin, and G418 (Geneticin®)
   3913..4065    +  CDS            ble (fragment): BLE_KLEPN - Experimental evidence at protein level: Swiss-Prot protein existence level 1. Binding protein with a strong affinity to the bleomycin family of antibiotics. Binds to CL990; an antimitotic-antibiotic compound. From Klebsiella pneumoniae.
   4124..4171    +  polyA_signal   HSV TK poly(A) signal: herpes simplex virus thymidine kinase polyadenylation signal (Cole and Stacy, 1985)
   4262..4278    -  polyA_signal   bGH poly(A) signal (fragment): bovine growth hormone polyadenylation signal
   4500..5088    +  rep_origin     ori: high-copy-number ColE1/pMB1/pBR322/pUC origin of replication
>Addgene plasmid #167569 | pCENPBR pc861 | addgene full sequence | sequence record 386848 | Addgene NGS Result
ACCGCCATGCATTAGTTATTAATAGTAATCAATTACGGGGTCATTAGTTCATAGCCCATATATGGAGTTC
CGCGTTACATAACTTACGGTAAATGGCCCGCCTGGCTGACCGCCCAACGACCCCCGCCCATTGACGTCAA
TAATGACGTATGTTCCCATAGTAACGCCAATAGGGACTTTCCATTGACGTCAATGGGTGGAGTATTTACG
GTAAACTGCCCACTTGGCAGTACATCAAGTGTATCATATGCCAAGTACGCCCCCTATTGACGTCAATGAC
GGTAAATGGCCCGCCTGGCATTATGCCCAGTACATGACCTTATGGGACTTTCCTACTTGGCAGTACATCT
ACGTATTAGTCATCGCTATTACCATGGTGATGCGGTTTTGGCAGTACATCAATGGGCGTGGATAGCGGTT
TGACTCACGGGGATTTCCAAGTCTCCACCCCATTGACGTCAATGGGAGTTTGTTTTGGCACCAAAATCAA
CGGGACTTTCCAAAATGTCGTAACAACTCCGCCCCATTGACGCAAATGGGCGGTAGGCGTGTACGGTGGG
AGGTCTATATAAGCAGAGCTGGTTTAGTGAACCGTCAGATCCGCTAGCGCTACCGGACTCAGATCTCGAG
CTCAAGCTTGGTACCGGGCGCGCCGGGATGGGCCCCAAGCGGCGGCAGCTGACGTTCCGGGAGAAGTCGC
GGATCATCCAGGAGGTGGAGGAGAACCCGGACCTACGCAAGGGCGAGATCGCGCGGCGCTTCAACATCCC
GCCGTCCACGCTGAGCACGATCCTGAAGAACAAGCGCGCCATCCTGGCGTCGGAGCGCAAGTACGGGGTG
GCCTCCACCTGCCGCAAGACCAACAAGCTGTCTCCCTACGACAAGCTCGAGGGCTTGCTCATCGCCTGGT
TCCAGCAGATCCGCGCCGCCGGCCTGCCGGTCAAGGGCATCATCCTCAAGGAGAAGGCGCTGCGCATAGC
CGAGGAGCTGGGCATGGACGACTTCACCGCCTCCAACGGCTGGCTGGACCGCTTCCGCCGGCGCCACGGC
GTGGTGTCCTGCAGCGGCGTGGCCCGCGCCCGCGCGCGAAACGCTGCCCCCCGCACCCCGGCGGCGCCTG
CCAGTCCGGCCGCGGTGCCCTCGGAGGGCAGTGGCGGGAGCACTGGTCTAGATCCACCGGTCGCCACCAT
GGTGCGCTCCTCCAAGAACGTCATCAAGGAGTTCATGCGCTTCAAGGTGCGCATGGAGGGCACCGTGAAC
GGCCACGAGTTCGAGATCGAGGGCGAGGGCGAGGGCCGCCCCTACGAGGGCCACAACACCGTGAAGCTGA
AGGTGACCAAGGGCGGCCCCCTGCCCTTCGCCTGGGACATCCTGTCCCCCCAGTTCCAGTACGGCTCCAA
GGTGTACGTGAAGCACCCCGCCGACATCCCCGACTACAAGAAGCTGTCCTTCCCCGAGGGCTTCAAGTGG
GAGCGCGTGATGAACTTCGAGGACGGCGGCGTGGTGACCGTGACCCAGGACTCCTCCCTGCAGGACGGCT
GCTTCATCTACAAGGTGAAGTTCATCGGCGTGAACTTCCCCTCCGACGGCCCCGTAATGCAGAAGAAGAC
CATGGGCTGGGAGGCCTCCACCGAGCGCCTGTACCCCCGCGACGGCGTGCTGAAGGGCGAGATCCACAAG
GCCCTGAAGCTGAAGGACGGCGGCCACTACCTGGTGGAGTTCAAGTCCATCTACATGGCCAAGAAGCCCG
TGCAGCTGCCCGGCTACTACTACGTGGACTCCAAGCTGGACATCACCTCCCACAACGAGGACTACACCAT
CGTGGAGCAGTACGAGCGCACCGAGGGCCGCCACCACCTGTTCCTGTAGCGGCCGCGACTCTAGATCATA
ATCAGCCATACCACATTTGTAGAGGTTTTACTTGCTTTAAAAAACCTCCCACACCTCCCCCTGAACCTGA
AACATAAAATGAATGCAATTGTTGTTGTTAACTTGTTTATTGCAGCTTATAATGGTTACAAATAAAGCAA
TAGCATCACAAATTTCACAAATAAAGCATTTTTTTCACTGCATTCTAGTTGTGGTTTGTCCAAACTCATC
AATGTATCTTAAGGCGTAAATTGTAAGCGTTAATATTTTGTTAAAATTCGCGTTAAATTTTTGTTAAATC
AGCTCATTTTTTAACCAATAGGCCGAAATCGGCAAAATCCCTTATAAATCAAAAGAATAGACCGAGATAG
GGT
[37 nt withheld, positions 2244-2280]
AAAGAACGTGGACTCCAACGTCAAAGG
[49 nt withheld, positions 2308-2356]
T
[91 nt withheld, positions 2358-2448]
G
[124 nt withheld, positions 2450-2573]
CAGGTGGCACTTTTCGGGGAAATGTGCGCGGAACCCCTATTTGTTTATTTTTCTAAATACATTCAAATAT
GTATCCGCTCATGAGACAATAACCCTGATAAATGCTTCAATAATATTGAAAAAGGAAGAGTCCTGAGGCG
GAAAGAACCAGCTGTGGAATGTGTGTCAGTTAGGGTGTGGAAAGTCCCCAGGCTCCCCAGCAGGCAGAAG
TATGCAAAGCATGCATCTCAATTAGTCAGCAACCAGGTGTGGAAAGTCCCCAGGCTCCCCAGCAGGCAGA
AGTATGCAAAGCATGCATCTCAATTAGTCAGCAACCATAGTCCCGCCCCTAACTCCGCCCATCCCGCCCC
TAACTCCGCCCAGTTCCGCCCATTCTCCGCCCCATGGCTGACTAATTTTTTTTATTTATGCAGAGGCCGA
GGCCGCCTCGGCCTCTGAGCTATTCCAGAAGTAGTGAGGAGGCTTTTTTGGAGGCCTAGGCTTTTGCAAA
GATCGATCAAGAGACAGGATGAGGATCGTTTCGCATGATTGAACAAGATGGATTGCACGCAGGTTCTCCG
GCCGCTTGGGTGGAGAGGCTATTCGGCTATGACTGGGCACAACAGACAATCGGCTGCTCTGATGCCGCCG
TGTTCCGGCTGTCAGCGCAGGGGCGCCCGGTTCTTTTTGTCAAGACCGACCTGTCCGGTGCCCTGAATGA
ACTGCAAGACGAGGCAGCGCGGCTATCGTGGCTGGCCACGACGGGCGTTCCTTGCGCAGCTGTGCTCGAC
GTTGTCACTGAAGCGGGAAGGGACTGGCTGCTATTGGGCGAAGTGCCGGGGCAGGATCTCCTGTCATCTC
ACCTTGCTCCTGCCGAGAAAGTATCCATCATGGCTGATGCAATGCGGCGGCTGCATACGCTTGATCCGGC
TACCTGCCCATTCGACCACCAAGCGAAACATCGCATCGAGCGAGCACGTACTCGGATGGAAGCCGGTCTT
GTCGATCAGGATGATCTGGACGAAGAGCATCAGGGGCTCGCGCCAGCCGAACTGTTCGCCAGGCTCAAGG
CGAGCATGCCCGACGGCGAGGATCTCGTCGTGACCCATGGCGATGCCTGCTTGCCGAATATCATGGTGGA
AAATGGCCGCTTTTCTGGATTCATCGACTGTGGCCGGCTGGGTGTGGCGGACCGCTATCAGGACATAGCG
TTGGCTACCCGTGATATTGCTGAAGAGCTTGGCGGCGAATGGGCTGACCGCTTCCTCGTGCTTTACGGTA
TCGCCGCTCCCGATTCGCAGCGCATCGCCTTCTATCGCCTTCTTGACGAGTTCTTCTGAGCGGGACTCTG
GGGTTCGAAATGACCGACCAAGCGACGCCCAACCTGCCATCACGAGATTTCGATTCCACCGCCGCCTTCT
ATGAAAGGTTGGGCTTCGGAATCGTTTTCCGGGACGCCGGCTGGATGATCCTCCAGCGCGGGGATCTCAT
GCTGGAGTTCTTCGCCCACCCTAGGGGGAGGCTAACTGAAACACGGAAGGAGACAATACCGGAAGGAACC
CGCGCTATGACGGCAATAAAAAGACAGAATAAAACGCACGGTGTTGGGTCGTTTGTTCATAAACGCGGGG
TTCGGTCCCAGGGCTGGCACTCTGTCGATACCCCACCGAGACCCCATTGGGGCCAATACGCCCGCGTTTC
TTCCTTTTCCCCACCCCACCCCCCAAGTTCGGGTGAAGGCCCAGGGCTCGCAGCCAACGTCGGGGCGGCA
GGCCCTGCCATAGCCTCAGGTTACTCATATATACTTTAGATTGATTTAAAACTTCATTTTTAATTTAAAA
GGATCTAGGTGAAGATCCTTTTTGATAATCTCATGACCAAAATCCCTTAACGTGAGTTTTCGTTCCACTG
AGCGTCAGACCCCGTAGAAAAGATCAAAGGATCTTCTTGAGATCCTTTTTTTCTGCGCGTAATCTGCTGC
TTGCAAACAAAAAAACCACCGCTACCAGCGGTGGTTTGTTTGCCGGATCAAGAGCTACCAACTCTTTTTC
CGAAGGTAACTGGCTTCAGCAGAGCGCAGATACCAAATACTGTTCTTCTAGTGTAGCCGTAGTTAGGCCA
CCACTTCAAGAACTCTGTAGCACCGCCTACATACCTCGCTCTGCTAATCCTGTTACCAGTGGCTGCTGCC
AGTGGCGATAAGTCGTGTCTTACCGGGTTGGACTCAAGACGATAGTTACCGGATAAGGCGCAGCGGTCGG
GCTGAACGGGGGGTTCGTGCACACAGCCCAGCTTGGAGCGAACGACCTACACCGAACTGAGATACCTACA
GCGTGAGCTATGAGAAAGCGCCACGCTTCCCGAAGGGAGAAAGGCGGACAGGTATCCGGTAAGCGGCAGG
GTCGGAACAGGAGAGCGCACGAGGGAGCTTCCAGGGGGAAACGCCTGGTATCTTTATAGTCCTGTCGGGT
TTCGCCACCTCTGACTTGAGCGTCGATTTTTGTGATGCTCGTCAGGGGGGCGGAGCCTATGGAAAAACGC
CAGCAACGCGGCCTTTTTACGGTTCCTGGCCTTTTGCTGGCCTTTTGCTCACATGTTCTTTCCTGCGTTA
TCCCCTGATTCTGTGGATAACCGTATT
